Addgene plasmid #188488: rtTA-sg-tdTomato166/892
Purpose: gRNA plasmid with neo resistance expressing a double cutting single gRNA targeting tdTomato fluorescent protein sites 166 & 892.
Depositing lab: Indeever Madireddy & Johan Sosa. Depositing organization: BioCurious. Publication: Stably Integrating an Inducible CRISPR-Cas9 to Protect Against Viral Infections in Vitro. Madireddy I, Pierson Smela M. MicroPubl Biol. 2022 Jun 16;2022. doi: 10.17912/micropub.biology.000590. eCollection 2022. PubMed 35789697.
Backbone
  Vector backbone: PB_rtTA_BsmBI
  Backbone manufacturer: System Biosciences
  Backbone size w/o insert (bp): 8652
  Vector type: Mammalian Expression, CRISPR
  Selectable markers: Neomycin (select with G418)
Growth in bacteria
  Bacterial resistance: Ampicillin, 100 μg/mL
  Growth temperature: 30°C
  Growth strain: DH5alpha
  Copy number: High Copy
Gene/Insert
  Gene/Insert name: tdTomato sgRNA (alt name: tandem dimer Tomato single guide RNA)
  gRNA/shRNA sequence: atgtcccaggcgaagggcag
  Species: Synthetic
  Insert size (bp): 21
  Mutation: None
  Promoter: U6
  Cloning method: Restriction Enzyme; 5′ cloning site BsmBI (destroyed during cloning); 3′ cloning site BsmBI (destroyed during cloning)
  Sequencing primers: 5′ GAG GGC CTA TTT CCC ATG ATT
Terms and licenses: Academic/Nonprofit Terms; Industry Terms: Not Available to Industry
Depositor comments: This plasmid was cloned with the one step BsmBI restriction enzyme cloning method. Please note that gRNA sequences that do not start with a G, need a G added to the sequence before cloning for U6 promoter transcription.
How to cite: rtTA-sg-tdTomato166/892 was a gift from Indeever Madireddy & Johan Sosa (Addgene plasmid # 188488 ; http://n2t.net/addgene:188488 ; RRID:Addgene_188488)
