[The description below was written by a language model from this plasmid's Addgene catalogue record and pLannotate feature annotations shown in this document.]
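Description:
rtTA-sg-tdTomato166/892 is a mammalian expression and CRISPR guide RNA plasmid built on the PB_rtTA_BsmBI backbone. It is propagated in E. coli as a high-copy plasmid through a ColE1/pUC-type origin with ampicillin resistance (AmpR), and the backbone also carries an f1 origin and remnants of the lac/lacZα region. The "PB" prefix and the associated publication on stable integration suggest a piggyBac transposon design, but the automated feature table does not annotate any transposon terminal repeats, so this cannot be confirmed from the record.

The payload has two expression units. A human U6 RNA polymerase III promoter drives a single guide RNA made of a 20-nt spacer against tdTomato fused to the Streptococcus pyogenes Cas9 scaffold. The spacer was inserted by one-step BsmBI cloning that destroyed both sites. The short "hmKeima-Red" fragment annotated between the promoter and scaffold lies exactly where the spacer sits and is most likely a chance match of the spacer to a related fluorescent protein sequence. Because tdTomato is a tandem dimer with a repeated coding sequence, this one guide recognises two positions (166 and 892) and acts as a double cutter. Downstream, a human ubiquitin C promoter drives the reverse tetracycline transactivator rtTA3, followed by an EMCV IRES and NeoR/KanR, a short WPRE fragment and an SV40 polyadenylation signal. Transactivator and G418 resistance therefore come from a single bicistronic transcript.

No Cas9 is encoded. The plasmid is intended to supply the guide and the doxycycline-responsive transactivator to cells carrying a Tet-inducible Cas9, allowing G418 selection and inducible cutting of tdTomato.
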