Features (pLannotate 1.2.2; 22 found; start..end, strand, type, name):
      1..241     +  promoter       U6 promoter: RNA polymerase III promoter for human U6 snRNA
    250..271     -  CDS            hmKeima-Red (fragment): humanized monomeric Keima-Red fluorescent protein mammalian codon-optimized
    271..346     +  misc_RNA       gRNA scaffold: guide RNA scaffold for the Streptococcus pyogenes CRISPR/Cas9 system
    377..1588    +  promoter       UbC promoter: human ubiquitin C promoter
   1647..2344    +  CDS            rtTA3 (fragment): reverse tetracycline transactivator 3 activates expression from Tet-responsive promoters in the presence of doxycycline
   2274..2384    +  CDS            VP48: 3 tandem repeats of the minimal activation domain of herpes simplex virus VP16 (Cheng et al., 2013)
   2540..3002    +  misc_feature   IRES: internal ribosome entry site (IRES) of the encephalomyocarditis virus (EMCV)
   3018..3812    +  CDS            NeoR/KanR: aminoglycoside phosphotransferase from Tn5; aph(3')-II (or nptII); confers resistance to neomycin, kanamycin, and G418 (Geneticin®)
   3814..3841    +  misc_feature   WPRE (fragment): woodchuck hepatitis virus posttranscriptional regulatory element
   3854..3975    +  polyA_signal   SV40 poly(A) signal: SV40 polyadenylation signal
   3993..4085    +  ncRNA          G-CSF SLDE: Accession: RF00183 - G-CSF factor stem-loop destabilising element (SLDE)
   4782..5249    +  CDS            B (fragment): PORTL_LAMBD - Experimental evidence at protein level: Swiss-Prot protein existence level 1. Forms the portal vertex of the capsid (PubMed:6228056, PubMed:6232391). This portal plays critical roles in head assembly, genome packaging, neck/tail attachment, and genome ejection (Probable). The portal protein multimerizes as a single ring-shaped homododecamer arranged around a central channel (PubMed:6232391). Binds to the terminase subunits to form the packaging machine (PubMed:7799432). From Escherichia phage lambda (Bacteriophage lambda).
   5287..5303    -  protein_bind   lac operator: The lac repressor binds to the lac operator to inhibit transcription in E. coli. This inhibition can be relieved by adding lactose or isopropyl-β-D-thiogalactopyranoside (IPTG). lac repressor encoded by lacI
   5311..5341    -  promoter       lac promoter: promoter for the E. coli lac operon
   5356..5377    -  protein_bind   CAP binding site: CAP binding activates transcription in the presence of cAMP. E. coli catabolite activator protein
   5390..5482    -  CDS            lacI (fragment): lac repressor; lacI; The lac repressor binds to the lac operator to inhibit transcription in E. coli. This inhibition can be relieved by adding lactose or isopropyl-β-D-thiogalactopyranoside (IPTG).
   5665..6253    -  rep_origin     ori: high-copy-number ColE1/pMB1/pBR322/pUC origin of replication
   6424..7284    -  CDS            AmpR: β-lactamase; bla; confers resistance to ampicillin, carbenicillin, and related antibiotics
   7285..7389    -  promoter       AmpR promoter: bla
   7442..7870    -  rep_origin     f1 ori (sequence partly withheld): f1 bacteriophage origin of replication; arrow indicates direction of (+) strand synthesis
   7875..8030    -  CDS            lacZα (fragment): LacZα fragment of β-galactosidase; lacZ fragment
   8032..8151    +  CDS            B (fragment): PORTL_LAMBD - Experimental evidence at protein level: Swiss-Prot protein existence level 1. Forms the portal vertex of the capsid (PubMed:6228056, PubMed:6232391). This portal plays critical roles in head assembly, genome packaging, neck/tail attachment, and genome ejection (Probable). The portal protein multimerizes as a single ring-shaped homododecamer arranged around a central channel (PubMed:6232391). Binds to the terminase subunits to form the packaging machine (PubMed:7799432). From Escherichia phage lambda (Bacteriophage lambda).
>Addgene plasmid #188488 | rtTA-sg-tdTomato166/892 | addgene full sequence | sequence record 369587 | Addgene NGS Result
GAGGGCCTATTTCCCATGATTCCTTCATATTTGCATATACGATACAAGGCTGTTAGAGAGATAATTGGAA
TTAATTTGACTGTAAACACAAAGATATTAGTACAAAATACGTGACGTAGAAAGTAATAATTTCTTGGGTA
GTTTGCAGTTTTAAAATTATGTTTTAAAATGGACTATCATATGCTTATCGTAACTTGAAAGTATTTCGAT
TTCTTGGCTTTATATATCTTGTGGAAAGGACGAAACACCGATGTCCCAGGCGAAGGGCAGGTTTTAGAGC
TAGAAATAGCAAGTTAAAATAAGGCTAGTCCGTTATCAACTTGAAAAAGTGGCACCGAGTCGGTGCTTTT
TTTCCGCATTAACCCACCCAAGATCTGGCCTCCGCGCCGGGTTTTGGCGCCTCCCGCGGGCGCCCCCCTC
CTCACGGCGAGCGCTGCCACGTCAGACGAAGGGCGCAGCGAGCGTCCTGATCCTTCCGCCCGGACGCTCA
GGACAGCGGCCCGCTGCTCATAAGACTCGGCCTTAGAACCCCAGTATCAGCAGAAGGACATTTTAGGACG
GGACTTGGGTGACTCTAGGGCACTGGTTTTCTTTCCAGAGAGCGGAACAGGCGAGGAAAAGTAGTCCCTT
CTCGGCGATTCTGCGGAGGGATCTCCGTGGGGCGGTGAACGCCGATGATTATATAAGGACGCGCCGGGTG
TGGCACAGCTAGTTCCGTCGCAGCCGGGATTTGGGTCGCGGTTCTTGTTTGTGGATCGCTGTGATCGTCA
CTTGGTGAGTAGCGGGCTGCTGGGCTGGCCGGGGCTTTCGTGGCCGCCGGGCCGCTCGGTGGGACGGAAG
CGTGTGGAGAGACCGCCAAGGGCTGTAGTCTGGGTCCGCGAGCAAGGTTGCCCTGAACTGGGGGTTGGGG
GGAGCGCAGCAAAATGGCGGCTGTTCCCGAGTCTTGAATGGAAGACGCTTGTGAGGCGGGCTGTGAGGTC
GTTGAAACAAGGTGGGGGGCATGGTGGGCGGCAAGAACCCAAGGTCTTGAGGCCTTCGCTAATGCGGGAA
AGCTCTTATTCGGGTGAGATGGGCTGGGGCACCATCTGGGGACCCTGACGTGAAGTTTGTCACTGACTGG
AGAACTCGGTTTGTCGTCTGTTGCGGGGGCGGCAGTTATGGCGGTGCCGTTGGGCAGTGCACCCGTACCT
TTGGGAGCGCGCGCCCTCGTCGTGTCGTGACGTCACCCGTTCTGTTGGCTTATAATGCAGGGTGGGGCCA
CCTGCCGGTAGGTGTGCGGTAGGCTTTTCTCCGTCGCAGGACGCAGGGTTCGGGCCTAGGGTAGGCTCTC
CTGAATCGACAGGCGCCGGACCTCTGGTGAGGGGAGGGATAAGTGAGGCGTCAGTTTCTTTGGTCGGTTT
TATGTACCTATCTTCTTAAGTAGCTGAAGCTCCGGTTTTGAACTATGCGCTCGGGGTTGGCGAGTGTGTT
TTGTGAAGTTTTTTAGGCACCTTTTGAAATGTAATCATTTGGGTCAATATGTAATTTTCAGTGTTAGACT
AGTAAATTGTCCGCTAAATTCTGGCCGTTTTTGGCTTTTTTGTTAGACGAAGCTTGGTACCGAGCTCGGA
TCTCCACCCCGTACCGGTCCTGCAGTCGAATTCACCATGTCTAGACTGGACAAGAGCAAAGTCATAAACG
GAGCTCTGGAATTACTCAATGGTGTCGGTATCGAAGGCCTGACGACAAGGAAACTCGCTCAAAAGCTGGG
AGTTGAGCAGCCTACCCTGTACTGGCACGTGAAGAACAAGCGGGCCCTGCTCGATGCCCTGCCAATCGAG
ATGCTGGACAGGCATCATACCCACTTCTGCCCCCTGGAAGGCGAGTCATGGCAAGACTTTCTGCGGAACA
ACGCCAAGTCATACCGCTGTGCTCTCCTCTCACATCGCGACGGGGCTAAAGTGCATCTCGGCACCCGCCC
AACAGAGAAACAGTACGAAACCCTGGAAAATCAGCTCGCGTTCCTGTGTCAGCAAGGCTTCTCCCTGGAG
AACGCACTGTACGCTCTGTCCGCCGTGGGCCACTTTACACTGGGCTGCGTATTGGAGGAACAGGAGCATC
AAGTAGCAAAAGAGGAAAGAGAGACACCTACCACCGATTCTATGCCCCCACTTCTGAGACAAGCAATTGA
GCTGTTCGACCGGCAGGGAGCCGAACCTGCCTTCCTTTTCGGCCTGGAACTAATCATATGTGGCCTGGAG
AAACAGCTAAAGTGCGAAAGCGGCGGGCCGACCGACGCCCTTGACGATTTTGACTTAGACATGCTCCCAG
CCGATGCCCTTGACGACTTTGACCTTGATATGCTGCCTGCTGACGCTCTTGACGATTTTGACCTTGACAT
GCTCCCCGGGTAACTAAGTAAGGATCCGCGGCCGCACTAGAGGAATTCCGCCCCTCTCCCCCCCCCCCCT
AACGTTACTGGCCGAAGCCGCTTGGAATAAGGCCGGTGTGCGTTTGTCTATATGTTATTTTCCACCATAT
TGCCGTCTTTTGGCAATGTGAGGGCCCGGAAACCTGGCCCTGTCTTCTTGACGAGCATTCCTAGGGGTCT
TTCCCCTCTCGCCAAAGGAATGCAAGGTCTGTTGAATGTCGTGAAGGAAGCAGTTCCTCTGGAAGCTTCT
TGAAGACAAACAACGTCTGTAGCGACCCTTTGCAGGCAGCGGAACCCCCCACCTGGCGACAGGTGCCTCT
GCGGCCAAAAGCCACGTGTATAAGATACACCTGCAAAGGCGGCACAACCCCAGTGCCACGTTGTGAGTTG
GATAGTTGTGGAAAGAGTCAAATGGCTCTCCTCAAGCGTATTCAACAAGGGGCTGAAGGATGCCCAGAAG
GTACCCCATTGTATGGGATCTGATCTGGGGCCTCGGTGCACATGCTTTACATGTGTTTAGTCGAGGTTAA
AAAAACGTCTAGGCCCCCCGAACCACGGGGACGTGGTTTTCCTTTGAAAAACACGATGATAAGCTTACCG
GTCCACCATGATTGAACAAGATGGATTGCACGCAGGTTCTCCGGCCGCTTGGGTGGAGAGGCTATTCGGC
TATGACTGGGCACAACAGACAATCGGCTGCTCTGATGCCGCCGTGTTCCGGCTGTCAGCGCAGGGGCGCC
CGGTTCTTTTTGTCAAGACCGACCTGTCCGGTGCCCTGAATGAACTGCAAGACGAGGCAGCGCGGCTATC
GTGGCTGGCCACGACGGGCGTTCCTTGCGCAGCTGTGCTCGACGTTGTCACTGAAGCGGGAAGGGACTGG
CTGCTATTGGGCGAAGTGCCGGGGCAGGATCTCCTGTCATCTCACCTTGCTCCTGCCGAGAAAGTATCCA
TCATGGCTGATGCAATGCGGCGGCTGCATACGCTTGATCCGGCTACCTGCCCATTCGACCACCAAGCGAA
ACATCGCATCGAGCGAGCACGTACTCGGATGGAAGCCGGTCTTGTCGATCAGGATGATCTGGACGAAGAG
CATCAGGGGCTCGCGCCAGCCGAACTGTTCGCCAGGCTCAAGGCGAGCATGCCCGACGGCGAGGATCTCG
TCGTGACCCATGGCGATGCCTGCTTGCCGAATATCATGGTGGAAAATGGCCGCTTTTCTGGATTCATCGA
CTGTGGCCGGCTGGGTGTGGCGGACCGCTATCAGGACATAGCGTTGGCTACCCGTGATATTGCTGAAGAG
CTTGGCGGCGAATGGGCTGACCGCTTCCTCGTGCTTTACGGTATCGCCGCTCCCGATTCGCAGCGCATCG
CCTTCTATCGCCTTCTTGACGAGTTCTTCTGACAATCAACCTCTGGATTACAAAATTTGTGGTTAACTAA
CTAAACTTGTTTATTGCAGCTTATAATGGTTACAAATAAAGCAATAGCATCACAAATTTCACAAATAAAG
CATTTTTTTCACTGCATTCTAGTTGTGGTTTGTCCAAACTCATCAATGTATCTTATCATGTCTGGAATTG
ACTCAAATGATGTCAATTAGTCTATCAGAAGCTCATCTGGTCTCCCTTCCGGGGGACAAGACATCCCTGT
TTAATATTTAAACAGCAGTGTTCCCAAACTGGGTTCTTATATCCCTTGCTCTGGTCAACCAGGTTGCAGG
GTTTCCTGTCCTCACAGGAACGAAGTCCCTAAAGAAACAGTGGCAGCCAGGTTTAGCCCCGGAATTGACT
GGATTCCTTTTTTAGGGCCCATTGGTATGGCTTTTTCCCCGTATCCCCCCAGGTGTCTGCAGGCTCAAAG
AGCAGCGAGAAGCGTTCAGAGGAAAGCGATCCCGTGCCACCTTCCCCGTGCCCGGGCTGTCCCCGCACGC
TGCCGGCTCGGGGATGCGGGGGGAGCGCCGGACCGGAGCGGAGCCCCGGGCGGCTCGCTGCTGCCCCCTA
GCGGGGGAGGGACGTAATTACATCCCTGGGGGCTTTGGGGGGGGGCTGTCCCTGATATCTATAACAAGAA
AATATATATATAATAAGTTATCACGTAAGTAGAACATGAAATAACAATATAATTATCGTATGAGTTAAAT
CTTAAAAGTCACGTAAAAGATAATCATGCGTCATTTTGACTCACGCGGTCGTTATAGTTCAAAATCAGTG
ACACTTACCGCATTGACAAGCACGCCTCACGGGAGCTCCAAGCGGCGACTGAGATGTCCTAAATGCACAG
CGACGGATTCGCGCTATTTAGAAAGAGAGAGCAATATTTCAAGAATGCATGCGTCAATTTTACGCAGACT
ATCTTTCTAGGGTTAATCTAGCTGCATCAGGATCATATCGTCGGGTCTTTTTTCCGGCTCAGTCATCGCC
CAAGCTGGCGCTATCTGGGCATCGGGGAGGAAGAAGCCCGTGCCTTTTCCCGCGAGGTTGAAGCGGCATG
GAAAGAGTTTGCCGAGGATGACTGCTGCTGCATTGACGTTGAGCGAAAACGCACGTTTACCATGATGATT
CGGGAAGGTGTGGCCATGCACGCCTTTAACGGTGAACTGTTCGTTCAGGCCACCTGGGATACCAGTTCGT
CGCGGCTTTTCCGGACACAGTTCCGGATGGTCAGCCCGAAGCGCATCAGCAACCCGAACAATACCGGCGA
CAGCCGGAACTGCCGTGCCGGTGTGCAGATTAATGACAGCGGTGCGGCGCTGGGATATTACGTCAGCGAG
GACGGGTATCCTGGCTGGATGCCGCAGAAATGGACATGGATACCCCGTGAGTTACCCGGCGGGCGCGCTT
GGCGTAATCATGGTCATAGCTGTTTCCTGTGTGAAATTGTTATCCGCTCACAATTCCACACAACATACGA
GCCGGAAGCATAAAGTGTAAAGCCTGGGGTGCCTAATGAGTGAGCTAACTCACATTAATTGCGTTGCGCT
CACTGCCCGCTTTCCAGTCGGGAAACCTGTCGTGCCAGCTGCATTAATGAATCGGCCAACGCGCGGGGAG
AGGCGGTTTGCGTATTGGGCGCTCTTCCGCTTCCTCGCTCACTGACTCGCTGCGCTCGGTCGTTCGGCTG
CGGCGAGCGGTATCAGCTCACTCAAAGGCGGTAATACGGTTATCCACAGAATCAGGGGATAACGCAGGAA
AGAACATGTGAGCAAAAGGCCAGCAAAAGGCCAGGAACCGTAAAAAGGCCGCGTTGCTGGCGTTTTTCCA
TAGGCTCCGCCCCCCTGACGAGCATCACAAAAATCGACGCTCAAGTCAGAGGTGGCGAAACCCGACAGGA
CTATAAAGATACCAGGCGTTTCCCCCTGGAAGCTCCCTCGTGCGCTCTCCTGTTCCGACCCTGCCGCTTA
CCGGATACCTGTCCGCCTTTCTCCCTTCGGGAAGCGTGGCGCTTTCTCATAGCTCACGCTGTAGGTATCT
CAGTTCGGTGTAGGTCGTTCGCTCCAAGCTGGGCTGTGTGCACGAACCCCCCGTTCAGCCCGACCGCTGC
GCCTTATCCGGTAACTATCGTCTTGAGTCCAACCCGGTAAGACACGACTTATCGCCACTGGCAGCAGCCA
CTGGTAACAGGATTAGCAGAGCGAGGTATGTAGGCGGTGCTACAGAGTTCTTGAAGTGGTGGCCTAACTA
CGGCTACACTAGAAGAACAGTATTTGGTATCTGCGCTCTGCTGAAGCCAGTTACCTTCGGAAAAAGAGTT
GGTAGCTCTTGATCCGGCAAACAAACCACCGCTGGTAGCGGTGGTTTTTTTGTTTGCAAGCAGCAGATTA
CGCGCAGAAAAAAAGGATCTCAAGAAGATCCTTTGATCTTTTCTACGGGGTCTGACGCTCAGTGGAACGA
AAACTCACGTTAAGGGATTTTGGTCATGAGATTATCAAAAAGGATCTTCACCTAGATCCTTTTAAATTAA
AAATGAAGTTTTAAATCAATCTAAAGTATATATGAGTAAACTTGGTCTGACAGTTACCAATGCTTAATCA
GTGAGGCACCTATCTCAGCGATCTGTCTATTTCGTTCATCCATAGTTGCCTGACTCCCCGTCGTGTAGAT
AACTACGATACGGGAGGGCTTACCATCTGGCCCCAGTGCTGCAATGATACCGCGAGACCCACGCTCACCG
GCTCCAGATTTATCAGCAATAAACCAGCCAGCCGGAAGGGCCGAGCGCAGAAGTGGTCCTGCAACTTTAT
CCGCCTCCATCCAGTCTATTAATTGTTGCCGGGAAGCTAGAGTAAGTAGTTCGCCAGTTAATAGTTTGCG
CAACGTTGTTGCCATTGCTACAGGCATCGTGGTGTCACGCTCGTCGTTTGGTATGGCTTCATTCAGCTCC
GGTTCCCAACGATCAAGGCGAGTTACATGATCCCCCATGTTGTGCAAAAAAGCGGTTAGCTCCTTCGGTC
CTCCGATCGTTGTCAGAAGTAAGTTGGCCGCAGTGTTATCACTCATGGTTATGGCAGCACTGCATAATTC
TCTTACTGTCATGCCATCCGTAAGATGCTTTTCTGTGACTGGTGAGTACTCAACCAAGTCATTCTGAGAA
TAGTGTATGCGGCGACCGAGTTGCTCTTGCCCGGCGTCAATACGGGATAATACCGCGCCACATAGCAGAA
CTTTAAAAGTGCTCATCATTGGAAAACGTTCTTCGGGGCGAAAACTCTCAAGGATCTTACCGCTGTTGAG
ATCCAGTTCGATGTAACCCACTCGTGCACCCAACTGATCTTCAGCATCTTTTACTTTCACCAGCGTTTCT
GGGTGAGCAAAAACAGGAAGGCAAAATGCCGCAAAAAAGGGAATAAGGGCGACACGGAAATGTTGAATAC
TCATACTCTTCCTTTTTCAATATTATTGAAGCATTTATCAGGGTTATTGTCTCATGAGCGGATACATATT
TGAATGTATTTAGAAAAATAAACAAATAGGGGTTCCGCGCACATTTCCCCGAAAAGTGCCACCTAAATTG
TAAGCGTTAATATTTTGTTAAAATTCGCGTTAAATTTTTGTTAAATCAGCTCATTTTTTAACCAATAGGC
CGAAATCGGCAAAATCCCTTATAAATCAAAAGAATAGACCGAGATAGGGT
[37 nt withheld, positions 7541-7577]
AAAGAACGTGGACTCCAACGTCAAAGG
[49 nt withheld, positions 7605-7653]
T
[91 nt withheld, positions 7655-7745]
G
[124 nt withheld, positions 7747-7870]
CCCATTCGCCATTCAGGCTGCGCAACTGTTGGGAAGGGCGATCGGTGCGGGCCTCTTCGCTATTACGCCA
GCTGGCGAAAGGGGGATGTGCTGCAAGGCGATTAAGTTGGGTAACGCCAGGGTTTTCCCAGTCACGACGT
TGTAAAACGACGGCCAGTGAGCGCGCCTCGTTCATTCACGTTTTTGAACCCGTGGAGGACGGGCAGACTC
GCGGTGCAAATGTGTTTTACAGCGTGATGGAGCAGATGAAGATGCTCGACACGCTGCAGAACACGCAGCT
AGATTAACCCTAGAAAGATAATCATATTGTGACGTACGTTAAAGATAATCATGTGTAAAATTGACGCATG
TGTTTTATCGGTCTGTATATCGAGGTTTATTTATTAATTTGAATAGATATTAAGTTTTATTATATTTACA
CTTACATACTAATAATAAATTCAACAAACAATTTATTTATGTTTATTTATTTATTAAAAAAAACAAAAAC
TCAAAATTTCTTCTATAAAGTAACAAAACTTTTATGAGGGACAGCCCCCCCCCAAAGCCCCCAGGGATGT
AATTACGTCCCTCCCCCGCTAGGGGGCAGCAGCGAGCCGCCCGGGGCTCCGCTCCGGTCCGGCGCTCCCC
CCGCATCCCCGAGCCGGCAGCGTGCGGGGACAGCCCGGGCACGGGGAAGGTGGCACGGGATCGCTTTCCT
CTGAACGCTTCTCGCTGCTCTTTGAGCCTGCAGACACCTGGGGGGATACGGGGAAAAGGCCTCCACGGCC
CCATAAAGATGGTTAAT
